>Addgene plasmid #38880 | PDZD3 | depositor partial sequence | sequence record 48938 | PDZD3 sequence 369 bps
ATGCACCATCATCATCATCATTCTTCTGGTGTAGATCTGGGTACCGAGAACCTGTACTTCCAATCCATGA
AGCCCCGCTGCCTGCACCTGGAGAAAGGGCCCCAGGGTTTTGGGTTCCTGCTCCGGGAGGAAAAGGGCCT
TGACGGTCGCCCTGGACAGTTCCTGTGGGAGGTGGACCCGGGACTGCCAGCCAAGAAGGCTGGGATGCAG
GCTGGGGACCGGCTGGTGGCTGTGGCTGGGGAGAGCGTGGAGGGGCTGGGCCATGAGGAGACAGTGTCCA
GGATCCAGGGGCAGGGCTCCTGTGTCTCCCTCACTGTCGTCGACCCTGAGGCGGACCGCGAAACCAGCGT
TTGACAGTAAAGGTGGATA
