>Addgene plasmid #38880 | PDZD3 | addgene partial sequence | sequence record 50595 | T7_term
ACTTCTTTGGGCTTTGTTAGCAGCCGGATCTCAGTGGTGGTGGTGGTGGTGCTCGAGTGCGGCCGCAAGC
TTGTCGACGGAGCTCGAATTCGGATCCGTATCCACCTTTACTGTCAAACGCTGGTTTCGCGGTCCGCCTC
AGGGTCGACGACAGTGAGGGAGACACAGGAGCCCTGCCCCTGGATCCTGGACACTGTCTCCTCATGGCCC
AGCCCCTCCACGCTCTCCCCAGCCACAGCCACCAGCCGGTCCCCAGCCTGCATCCCAGCCTTCTTGGCTG
GCAGTCCCGGGTCCACCTCCCACAGGAACTGTCCAGGGCGACCGTCAAGGCCCTTTTCCTCCCGGAGCAG
GAACCCAAAACCCTGGGGCCCTTTCTCCAGGTGCAGGCAGCGGGGCTTCATGGATTGGAAGTACAGGTTC
TCGGTACCCAGATCTACACCAGAAGAATGATGATGATGATGGTGCATATGTATATCTCCTTCTTAAAGTT
AAACAAAATTATTTCTAGAGGGGAATTGTTATCCGCTCACAATTCCCCTATAGTGAGTCGTATTAATTTC
GCGGGATCGAGATCTCGATCCTCTACGCCGGACGCATCGTGGCCGGCATCACCGGCGCCACAGGTGCGGT
TGCTGGCGCCTATATCGCCGACATCACCGATGGGGAAGATCGGGCTCGCCACTTCGGGCTCATGAGCGCT
TGTTTCGGCGTGGGTATGGTGGCAGGCCCCGTGGCCGGGGGACTGTTGGGCGCCATCTCCTTGCATGCAC
CATTCCTTGCGGCGGCGGTGCTCAACGGCCTCAACCTACTACTGGGCTGCTTCCTAATGCAGGAGTCGCA
TAAGGGAGAGCGTCGATATCCCGGACACCATCGAATGG
