[The description below was written by a language model from this plasmid's Addgene catalogue record.]
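Description:
PDZD3 is a bacterial expression plasmid built on the pNIC28-Bsa4 backbone from the SGC, made to produce a fragment of human PDZD3 (also known as IKEPP, NHERF4 or PDZK2, the natrium-phosphate cotransporter IIa C-terminal-associated protein 2) for structure determination. The plasmid is selected with kanamycin, is recorded as low copy, and is propagated in the Mach1 cloning strain. The record does not list the origin of replication or other backbone features, and no feature table is provided.

The insert is 369 bp and was introduced by ligation-independent cloning. The record cautions that it may not be the full open reading frame. Its short length fits a domain-sized construct rather than the whole protein, and the alternative names link it to a deposited crystal structure (PDB 2V90). The coding region is fused at its N terminus to a His tag followed by a TEV protease site. The His tag allows purification by immobilised metal affinity chromatography, and TEV cleavage then removes the tag to leave near-native protein for crystallisation. The promoter is not stated explicitly, but the listed T7 and T7-terminator sequencing primers indicate that the insert sits within a T7 expression cassette. Such a cassette would require an E. coli host that supplies T7 RNA polymerase for protein production, which is distinct from the cloning strain listed. The construct is typically used for recombinant production of this PDZD3 fragment for structural and biophysical studies.
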