Addgene plasmid #38880: PDZD3
Purpose: Bacterial expression for structure determination; may not be full ORF
Depositing lab: Nicola Burgess-Brown. Depositing organization: University of Oxford.
Backbone
  Vector backbone: pNIC28-Bsa4
  Backbone manufacturer: SGC
  Vector type: Bacterial Expression
Growth in bacteria
  Bacterial resistance: Kanamycin, 50 μg/mL
  Growth temperature: 37°C
  Growth strain: Mach1
  Copy number: Low Copy
Gene/Insert
  Gene/Insert name: PDZD3 (alt names: natrium-phosphate cotransporter IIa C-terminal-associated protein 2; PDB:2V90)
  Species: H. sapiens (human)
  Insert size (bp): 369
  Entrez Gene: PDZD3 (a.k.a. IKEPP, NHERF4, PDZK2)
  Tag / fusion protein: His Tev (N terminal on insert)
  Cloning method: Ligation Independent Cloning
  Sequencing primers: 5′ T7; 3′ T7-term
Terms and licenses: Academic/Nonprofit Terms; Industry Terms: Not Available to Industry
How to cite: PDZD3 was a gift from Nicola Burgess-Brown (Addgene plasmid # 38880 ; http://n2t.net/addgene:38880 ; RRID:Addgene_38880)
